>Addgene plasmid #73067 | pcDNA3.1_SNORD27h_2ntmut | depositor partial sequence | sequence record 134220 | SNORD27 with 2nt mutation in the binding site for E2F7 pre-mRNA
GCTTGGTACCGAGCTCGGATCCACTAGTCCAGTGTGGTGGAATTGCCCTTATGTTCAGCCCACAAGAGCT
TACTGGTGAAGGAATGGGACAAGACCCATCTTTATGCAAAGCCAGCGTTACAGTAATGTTCCAGGTAGGT
GTACATGGTTTATGCTCTTACAGAGGAGACCTTGTAGATAACCACTCCATGATGAACACAAAATGACAAG
CATATGGCTGAACTTTCAAGTGATGTCTGCTTACTACTGAGAAGTGGAACTTTCAAGTGATGTCTGCTTA
CTACTGAGAAGTGAGAGGTAGATAACCACTCCATGATGAACACAAAATGACAAGCATATGGCTGAACTTT
CAAGTGATGTCTGCTTACTACTGAGAAGTGAACTTTCAAGTGATGTCTGCTTACTACTGAGAAGTGGAAC
TTTCAAGTGATGTCTGCTTACTACTGAGAAGTGGAACTTTCAAGTGATGTCTGCTTACTACTGAGAAGTG
GAACTTTCAAGTGATGTCTGCTTACTACTGAGAAGTGGAACTTTCAAGTGATGTCTGCTTACTACTGAGA
AGTGAGAGAGAGGTCTTAAGGGGTCTTTGAATGACTATTTTTAGGTACATAAAATGCTTTCCTCTGTTGT
CTACAGCATCTCATAATCTATCCTGGGGAATTCAGCTGCCTCCCAGGGTGAATACAGAAGGGCAATTCTG
CAGATATCCAGCACAGTGGCGGCCGCTCGAGTCTAGAGGGCCCGCGGTTCGAAGGTAAGCCTATCCCTAA
CCCTCTCCTCGGTCTCGATTCTACGCGTACCGGTCATCATCACCATCACCATTGAGTTTAAACCCGCTGA
TCAGCCTCGACTGTGCCTTCTAGTTGCCAGCCATCTGTTGTTTGCCCCTCCCCCGTGCCTTCCTTGACCC
TGGAAGGTGCCACTCCCACTGTCCTTTCCTA
