>Addgene plasmid #73067 | pcDNA3.1_SNORD27h_2ntmut | addgene partial sequence | sequence record 137645 | CMV-F 5'-CGCAAATGGGCGGTAGGCGTG-3'
CTAGAGAACCCACTGCTTACTGGCTTATCGAAATTAATACGACTCACTATAGGGAGACCCAAGCTGGCTA
GTTAAGCTTGGTACCGAGCTCGGATCCACTAGTCCAGTGTGGTGGAATTGCCCTTATGTTCAGCCCACAA
GAGCTTACTGGTGAAGGAATGGGACAAGACCCATCTTTATGCAAAGCCAGCGTTACAGTAATGTTCCAGG
TAGGTGTACATGGTTTATGCTCTTACAGAGGAGACCTTGTAGATAACCACTCCATGATGAACACAAAATG
ACAAGCATATGGCTGAACTTTCAAGTGATGTCTGCTTACTACTGAGAAGTGGAACTTTCAAGTGATGTCT
GCTTACTACTGAGAAGTGAGAGGTAGATAACCACTCCATGATGAACACAAAATGACAAGCATATGGCTGA
ACTTTCAAGTGATGTCTGCTTACTACTGAGAAGTGAACTTTCAAGTGATGTCTGCTTACTACTGAGAAGT
GGAACTTTCAAGTGATGTCTGCTTACTACTGAGAAGTGGAACTTTCAAGTGATGTCTGCTTACTACTGAG
AAGTGGAACTTTCAAGTGATGTCTGCTTACTACTGAGAAGTGGAACTTTCAAGTGATGTCTGCTTACTAC
TGAGAAGTGAGAGAGAGGTCTTAAGGGGTCTTTGAATGACTATTTTTAGGTACATAAAATGCTTTCCTCT
GTTGTCTACAGCATCTCATAATCTATCCTGGGGAATTCAGCTGCCTCCCAGGGTGAATACAGAAGGGCAA
TT
