>Addgene plasmid #73067 | pcDNA3.1_SNORD27h_2ntmut | addgene partial sequence | sequence record 137646 | BGH-rev 5'-TAGAAGGCACAGTCGAGG-3'
GGTGATGGTGATGATGACCGGTACGCGTAGAATCGAGACCGAGGAGAGGGTTAGGGATAGGCTTACCTTC
GAACCGCGGGCCCTCTAGACTCGAGCGGCCGCCACTGTGCTGGATATCTGCAGAATTGCCCTTCTGTATT
CACCCTGGGAGGCAGCTGAATTCCCCAGGATAGATTATGAGATGCTGTAGACAACAGAGGAAAGCATTTT
ATGTACCTAAAAATAGTCATTCAAAGACCCCTTAAGACCTCTCTCTCACTTCTCAGTAGTAAGCAGACAT
CACTTGAAAGTTCCACTTCTCAGTAGTAAGCAGACATCACTTGAAAGTTCCACTTCTCAGTAGTAAGCAG
ACATCACTTGAAAGTTCCACTTCTCAGTAGTAAGCAGACATCACTTGAAAGTTCCACTTCTCAGTAGTAA
GCAGACATCACTTGAAAGTTCACTTCTCAGTAGTAAGCAGACATCACTTGAAAGTTCAGCCATATGCTTG
TCATTTTGTGTTCATCATGGAGTGGTTATCTACCTCTCACTTCTCAGTAGTAAGCAGACATCACTTGAAA
GTTCCACTTCTCAGTAGTAAGCAGACATCACTTGAAAGTTCAGCCATATGCTTGTCATTTTGTGTTCATC
ATGGAGTGGTTATCTACAAGGTCTCCTCTGTAAGAGCATAAACCATGTACACCTACCTGGAACATTACTG
TAACGCTGGCTTTGCATAAAGATGGGTCTTGTCCCATTCCTTCACCAGTAAGCTCTTGTGGGCTGAACAT
AAGGGCAATTCCACCACACTGGACTAGTGGATCCGAGCTCGGTACCAAGCTTAACTAGCCAGCTT
