[The description below was written by a language model from this plasmid's Addgene catalogue record.]
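Description:
pcDNA3.1_SNORD27h_2ntmut is a mammalian expression plasmid built on the pcDNA3.1(+)V5 TOPO backbone and made by TOPO cloning. It is propagated in E. coli under ampicillin selection. It also carries a neomycin resistance marker, so transfected mammalian cells can be selected with G418. The record has no feature table and does not list the promoter, origins of replication or polyadenylation signals. pcDNA3.1-family vectors generally drive inserts from the CMV immediate-early promoter, but this is not confirmed for this clone. The copy number is recorded as unknown.

The insert is human SNORD27, the C/D box small nucleolar RNA also known as U27, expressed without a tag even though the backbone name refers to a V5 epitope. This version carries a two-nucleotide mutation in the antisense (AS) box, the guide segment that base-pairs with target RNA; here it is the box that binds the E2F7 pre-mRNA. C/D box snoRNAs are best known for guiding 2'-O-methylation of rRNA, and the associated study concerns a second role for them in regulating alternative pre-mRNA splicing. The mutation would be expected to weaken pairing between the snoRNA and E2F7 pre-mRNA. The plasmid would therefore suit use as a specificity control alongside a wild-type SNORD27 expression clone, to test whether effects on E2F7 splicing depend on direct snoRNA–pre-mRNA interaction, although the record itself states only that it is an expression clone for mutated SNORD27. The record does not say how much flanking genomic or intronic sequence surrounds the snoRNA in the insert.
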