Addgene plasmid #73067: pcDNA3.1_SNORD27h_2ntmut
Purpose: expression clone for human mutated SNORD27 (C/D box snoRNA U27)
Depositing lab: Stefan Stamm. Depositing organization: University of Kentucky. Publication: Dual function of C/D box small nucleolar RNAs in rRNA modification and alternative pre-mRNA splicing. Falaleeva M, Pages A, Matuszek Z, Hidmi S, Agranat-Tamir L, Korotkov K, Nevo Y, Eyras E, Sperling R, Stamm S. Proc Natl Acad Sci U S A. 2016 Mar 22;113(12):E1625-34. doi: 10.1073/pnas.1519292113. Epub 2016 Mar 8. PubMed 26957605.
Backbone
  Vector backbone: pcDNA3.1(+)V5 TOPO
  Vector type: Mammalian Expression
  Selectable markers: Neomycin (select with G418)
Growth in bacteria
  Bacterial resistance: Ampicillin, 100 μg/mL
  Growth temperature: 37°C
  Growth strain: DH5alpha
  Copy number: Unknown
Gene/Insert
  Gene/Insert name: SNORD27
  Species: H. sapiens (human)
  Mutation: 2 nt mutation in AS box that binds E2F7 pre-mRNA
  Entrez Gene: E2F7
  Tag / fusion protein: no tag
  Cloning method: TOPO Cloning
  Sequencing primers: 5′ ATGTTCAGCCCACAAGAGC; 3′ CTGTATTCACCCTGGGAGG
Terms and licenses: Academic/Nonprofit Terms; Industry Terms: Not Available to Industry
How to cite: pcDNA3.1_SNORD27h_2ntmut was a gift from Stefan Stamm (Addgene plasmid # 73067 ; http://n2t.net/addgene:73067 ; RRID:Addgene_73067)
